>Addgene plasmid #164035 | pBad-PhoCl2c | addgene full sequence | sequence record 322529 | Addgene NGS Result
AAGAAACCAATTGTCCATATTGCATCAGACATTGCCGTCACTGCGTCTTTTACTGGCTCTTCTCGCTAAC
CAAACCGGTAACCCCGCTTATTAAAAGCATTCTGTAACAAAGCGGGACCAAAGCCATGACAAAAACGCGT
AACAAAAGTGTCTATAATCACGGCAGAAAAGTCCACATTGATTATTTGCACGGCGTCACACTTTGCTATG
CCATAGCATTTTTATCCATAAGATTAGCGGATCCTACCTGACGCTTTTTATCGCAACTCTCTACTGTTTC
TCCATACCCGTTTTTTGGGCTAACAGGAGGAATTAACCATGGGGGGTTCTCATCATCATCATCATCATGG
TATGGCTAGCATGACTGGTGGACAGCAAATGGGTCGGGATCTGTACGACGATGACGATAAGGATCCGAGC
TCGAGGATGGTGATCCCTGACTACTTCAAGCAGAGCTTCCCCGAGGGCTACAGCTGGGAGCGCAGCATGA
CCTACGAGGACGGCGGCATCTGCATCGCCACCAACGACATCACAATGGAGGGGGACAGCTTCATCAACAA
GATCCACTTCCAGGGCACGAACTTCCCCCCCAACGGCCCCGTGATGCAGAAGAGGACCGTGGGCTGGGAG
GCCAGCACCGAGAAGATGTACGAGCGCGACGGCGTGCTGAAGGGCGACGTGAAGATGAAGCTGCTGCTGA
AGGGCGGCGGCCACTATCGCGGCGACTACCGCACCACCTACAAGGTCAAGCAGAAGCCCGTAAAGCTGCC
CGACTGCCACTTCGTGGACCACCGCATCGAGATCCTGAGCCACGACAAGGACTACAACAAGGTGAAGCTG
TACGAGCACGCCGTGGCCAAGACTTCCACCGACAGCATGGACGAGCTGTACAAGGGTGGCAGCGGTGGCA
TGGTGAGCAAGGGCGAGGAGACCATTACAAGCGTGATCAAGCCTGACATGAAGAACAAGCTGCGCATGGA
GGGCAACGTGAACGGCCACGCCTTCGTGATCGAGGGCGAGGGCAGCGGCAAGCCCTTCGAGGGCATCCAG
ACGATTGATTTGGAGGTGAAGGAGGGCGCCCCGCTGCCCTTCGCCTACGACATCCTGACCACCGCCTTCC
ACTACGGCAACCGCGTGTTCACCAAGTACCCACGGTAAGGTACCAAGCTTGGCTGTTTTGGCGGATGAGA
GAAGATTTTCAGCCTGATACAGATTAAATCAGAACGCAGAAGCGGTCTGATAAAACAGAATTTGCCTGGC
GGCAGTAGCGCGGTGGTCCCACCTGACCCCATGCCGAACTCAGAAGTGAAACGCCGTAGCGCCGATGGTA
GTGTGGGGTCTCCCCATGCGAGAGTAGGGAACTGCCAGGCATCAAATAAAACGAAAGGCTCAGTCGAAAG
ACTGGGCCTTTCGTTTTATCTGTTGTTTGTCGGTGAACGCTCTCCTGAGTAGGACAAATCCGCCGGGAGC
GGATTTGAACGTTGCGAAGCAACGGCCCGGAGGGTGGCGGGCAGGACGCCCGCCATAAACTGCCAGGCAT
CAAATTAAGCAGAAGGCCATCCTGACGGATGGCCTTTTTGCGTTTCTACAAACTCTTTTGTTTATTTTTC
TAAATACATTCAAATATGTATCCGCTCATGAGACAATAACCCTGATAAATGCTTCAATAATATTGAAAAA
GGAAGAGTATGAGTATTCAACATTTCCGTGTCGCCCTTATTCCCTTTTTTGCGGCATTTTGCCTTCCTGT
TTTTGCTCACCCAGAAACGCTGGTGAAAGTAAAAGATGCTGAAGATCAGTTGGGTGCACGAGTGGGTTAC
ATCGAACTGGATCTCAACAGCGGTAAGATCCTTGAGAGTTTTCGCCCCGAAGAACGTTTTCCAATGATGA
GCACTTTTAAAGTTCTGCTATGTGGCGCGGTATTATCCCGTGTTGACGCCGGGCAAGAGCAACTCGGTCG
CCGCATACACTATTCTCAGAATGACTTGGTTGAGTACTCACCAGTCACAGAAAAGCATCTTACGGATGGC
ATGACAGTAAGAGAATTATGCAGTGCTGCCATAACCATGAGTGATAACACTGCGGCCAACTTACTTCTGA
CAACGATCGGAGGACCGAAGGAGCTAACCGCTTTTTTGCACAACATGGGGGATCATGTAACTCGCCTTGA
TCGTTGGGAACCGGAGCTGAATGAAGCCATACCAAACGACGAGCGTGACACCACGATGCCTGTAGCAATG
GCAACAACGTTGCGCAAACTATTAACTGGCGAACTACTTACTCTAGCTTCCCGGCAACAATTAATAGACT
GGATGGAGGCGGATAAAGTTGCAGGACCACTTCTGCGCTCGGCCCTTCCGGCTGGCTGGTTTATTGCTGA
TAAATCTGGAGCCGGTGAGCGTGGGTCTCGCGGTATCATTGCAGCACTGGGGCCAGATGGTAAGCCCTCC
CGTATCGTAGTTATCTACACGACGGGGAGTCAGGCAACTATGGATGAACGAAATAGACAGATCGCTGAGA
TAGGTGCCTCACTGATTAAGCATTGGTAACTGTCAGACCAAGTTTACTCATATATACTTTAGATTGATTT
AAAACTTCATTTTTAATTTAAAAGGATCTAGGTGAAGATCCTTTTTGATAATCTCATGACCAAAATCCCT
TAACGTGAGTTTTCGTTCCACTGAGCGTCAGACCCCGTAGAAAAGATCAAAGGATCTTCTTGAGATCCTT
TTTTTCTGCGCGTAATCTGCTGCTTGCAAACAAAAAAACCACCGCTACCAGCGGTGGTTTGTTTGCCGGA
TCAAGAGCTACCAACTCTTTTTCCGAAGGTAACTGGCTTCAGCAGAGCGCAGATACCAAATACTGTCCTT
CTAGTGTAGCCGTAGTTAGGCCACCACTTCAAGAACTCTGTAGCACCGCCTACATACCTCGCTCTGCTAA
TCCTGTTACCAGTGGCTGCTGCCAGTGGCGATAAGTCGTGTCTTACCGGGTTGGACTCAAGACGATAGTT
ACCGGATAAGGCGCAGCGGTCGGGCTGAACGGGGGGTTCGTGCACACAGCCCAGCTTGGAGCGAACGACC
TACACCGAACTGAGATACCTACAGCGTGAGCTATGAGAAAGCGCCACGCTTCCCGAAGGGAGAAAGGCGG
ACAGGTATCCGGTAAGCGGCAGGGTCGGAACAGGAGAGCGCACGAGGGAGCTTCCAGGGGGAAACGCCTG
GTATCTTTATAGTCCTGTCGGGTTTCGCCACCTCTGACTTGAGCGTCGATTTTTGTGATGCTCGTCAGGG
GGGCGGAGCCTATGGAAAAACGCCAGCAACGCGGCCTTTTTACGGTTCCTGGCCTTTTGCTGGCCTTTTG
CTCACATGTTCTTTCCTGCGTTATCCCCTGATTCTGTGGATAACCGTATTACCGCCTTTGAGTGAGCTGA
TACCGCTCGCCGCAGCCGAACGACCGAGCGCAGCGAGTCAGTGAGCGAGGAAGCGGAAGAGCGCCTGATG
CGGTATTTTCTCCTTACGCATCTGTGCGGTATTTCACACCGCATATGGTGCACTCTCAGTACAATCTGCT
CTGATGCCGCATAGTTAAGCCAGTATACACTCCGCTATCGCTACGTGACTGGGTCATGGCTGCGCCCCGA
CACCCGCCAACACCCGCTGACGCGCCCTGACGGGCTTGTCTGCTCCCGGCATCCGCTTACAGACAAGCTG
TGACCGTCTCCGGGAGCTGCATGTGTCAGAGGTTTTCACCGTCATCACCGAAACGCGCGAGGCAGCAGAT
CAATTCGCGCGCGAAGGCGAAGCGGCATGCATAATGTGCCTGTCAAATGGACGAAGCAGGGATTCTGCAA
ACCCTATGCTACTCCGTCAAGCCGTCAATTGTCTGATTCGTTACCAATTATGACAACTTGACGGCTACAT
CATTCACTTTTTCTTCACAACCGGCACGGAACTCGCTCGGGCTGGCCCCGGTGCATTTTTTAAATACCCG
CGAGAAATAGAGTTGATCGTCAAAACCAACATTGCGACCGACGGTGGCGATAGGCATCCGGGTGGTGCTC
AAAAGCAGCTTCGCCTGGCTGATACGTTGGTCCTCGCGCCAGCTTAAGACGCTAATCCCTAACTGCTGGC
GGAAAAGATGTGACAGACGCGACGGCGACAAGCAAACATGCTGTGCGACGCTGGCGATATCAAAATTGCT
GTCTGCCAGGTGATCGCTGATGTACTGACAAGCCTCGCGTACCCGATTATCCATCGGTGGATGGAGCGAC
TCGTTAATCGCTTCCATGCGCCGCAGTAACAATTGCTCAAGCAGATTTATCGCCAGCAGCTCCGAATAGC
GCCCTTCCCCTTGCCCGGCGTTAATGATTTGCCCAAACAGGTCGCTGAAATGCGGCTGGTGCGCTTCATC
CGGGCGAAAGAACCCCGTATTGGCAAATATTGACGGCCAGTTAAGCCATTCATGCCAGTAGGCGCGCGGA
CGAAAGTAAACCCACTGGTGATACCATTCGCGAGCCTCCGGATGACGACCGTAGTGATGAATCTCTCCTG
GCGGGAACAGCAAAATATCACCCGGTCGGCAAACAAATTCTCGTCCCTGATTTTTCACCACCCCCTGACC
GCGAATGGTGAGATTGAGAATATAACCTTTCATTCCCAGCGGTCGGTCGATAAAAAAATCGAGATAACCG
TTGGCCTCAATCGGCGTTAAACCCGCCACCAGATGGGCATTAAACGAGTATCCCGGCAGCAGGGGATCAT
TTTGCGCTTCAGCCATACTTTTCATACTCCCGCCATTCAGAG
Features (pLannotate 1.2.2; 14 found; start..end, strand, type, name):
      1..285     +  promoter       araBAD promoter: araBAD; promoter of the L-arabinose operon of E. coli; the araC regulatory gene is transcribed in the opposite direction (Guzman et al., 1995)
    331..351     +  CDS            capTEV™ (fragment): composite tag for in vivo biotinylation, TEV protease cleavage, and 6xHis tagging
    352..384     +  CDS            T7 tag (gene 10 leader): leader peptide from bacteriophage T7 gene 10 promotes efficient translation in E. coli
    388..411     +  CDS            Xpress™ tag: Xpress™ epitope tag, including an enterokinase recognition and cleavage site
    430..1155    +  CDS            PhoCl: photocleavable protein that separates into two fragments upon exposure to violet light (Zhang et al., 2017)
   1254..1369    +  ncRNA          5S rRNA: Accession: RF00001 - 5S ribosomal RNA
   1373..1459    +  terminator     rrnB T1 terminator: Escherichia coli rrnB; transcription terminator T1 from the E. coli rrnB gene
   1551..1578    +  terminator     rrnB T2 terminator: transcription terminator T2 from the E. coli rrnB gene
   1597..1688    +  promoter       AmpR promoter: bla
   1689..2549    +  CDS            AmpR: β-lactamase; bla; confers resistance to ampicillin, carbenicillin, and related antibiotics
   2720..3308    +  rep_origin     ori: high-copy-number ColE1/pMB1/pBR322/pUC origin of replication
   3494..3634    -  misc_feature   bom: basis of mobility region from pBR322
   3736..3776    -  CDS            rop (fragment): Rop protein, which maintains plasmids at low copy number; rop
   3898..4776    -  CDS            araC: L-arabinose regulatory protein; araC
