[The description below was written by a language model from this plasmid's Addgene catalogue record and pLannotate feature annotations shown in this document.]
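Description:
pBad-PhoCl2c is a 4,802 bp bacterial expression plasmid built on the pBad/HisB backbone for arabinose-inducible production of PhoCl2c in E. coli. It is maintained through a ColE1/pMB1-type origin, recorded as high copy, and the annotation shows only a short fragment of the rop gene along with the pBR322 bom region. Selection is by ampicillin through a β-lactamase gene driven by its own promoter.

The payload is a 726 bp open reading frame encoding PhoCl2c, inserted by Gibson cloning downstream of the araBAD promoter. The divergently transcribed araC gene is carried on the same plasmid and supplies the regulator that represses the promoter in the absence of L-arabinose and activates it when the sugar is present, giving tunable, tightly controlled expression. The backbone contributes an N-terminal leader consisting of a His tag (annotated by the software as a fragment of a composite 6xHis-containing tag), the T7 gene 10 leader tag, which aids translation, and the Xpress epitope with its enterokinase cleavage site. The fusion can therefore be purified by metal affinity, detected immunologically, and have its tags removed by protease. Transcription is ended by the rrnB T1 and T2 terminators, which are preceded by a piece of 5S rRNA sequence that comes with that terminator region.

PhoCl is a photocleavable protein that splits into two fragments upon violet light exposure. PhoCl2c is described as an improved variant with enhanced dissociation efficiency. The construct is suited to bacterial expression and purification of the protein, for example for in vitro characterisation, although the record does not state specific applications.
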