Addgene plasmid #164035: pBad-PhoCl2c
Purpose: Improved PhoCl variant with enhanced dissociation efficiency
Depositing lab: Robert Campbell. Depositing organization: University of Alberta. Publication: Photocleavable proteins that undergo fast and efficient dissociation. Lu X, Wen Y, Zhang S, Zhang W, Chen Y, Shen Y, Lemieux MJ, Campbell RE. Chem Sci. 2021 May 31;12(28):9658-9672. doi: 10.1039/d1sc01059j. eCollection 2021 Jul 21. PubMed 34349937.
Backbone
  Vector backbone: pBad/HisB
  Backbone size w/o insert (bp): 4076
  Total vector size (bp): 4802
  Vector type: Bacterial Expression
Growth in bacteria
  Bacterial resistance: Ampicillin, 100 μg/mL
  Growth temperature: 37°C
  Growth strain: DH5alpha
  Copy number: High Copy
Gene/Insert
  Gene/Insert name: PhoCl2c
  Insert size (bp): 726
  Promoter: araBad promotor
  Tag / fusion protein: His tag, T7 tag, Xpress Tag (N terminal on backbone)
  Cloning method: Gibson Cloning
  Sequencing primers: 5′ ATG CCATAGCATTTTTATCC; 3′ CCTGATACAGATTAAATC
Terms and licenses: Academic/Nonprofit Terms; Industry Terms: Not Available to Industry
Depositor comments: Please visit https://www.biorxiv.org/content/10.1101/2020.12.10.419556v1 for bioRxiv preprint.
How to cite: pBad-PhoCl2c was a gift from Robert Campbell (Addgene plasmid # 164035 ; http://n2t.net/addgene:164035 ; RRID:Addgene_164035)
